>Addgene plasmid #58121 | tdTomato-Myotilin-C-14 | depositor partial sequence | sequence record 89257 | insert sequence
GACGTCAGATCCGCTAGCGCTACCGGTCGCCACCATGGTGAGCAAGGGCGAGGAGGTCATCAAAGAGTTC
ATGCGCTTCAAGGTGCGCATGGAGGGCTCCATGAACGGCCACGAGTTCGAGATCGAGGGCGAGGGCGAGG
GCCGCCCCTACGAGGGCACCCAGACCGCCAAGCTGAAGGTGACCAAGGGCGGCCCCCTGCCCTTCGCCTG
GGACATCCTGTCCCCCCAGTTCATGTACGGCTCCAAGGCGTACGTGAAGCACCCCGCCGACATCCCCGAT
TACAAGAAGCTGTCCTTCCCCGAGGGCTTCAAGTGGGAGCGCGTGATGAACTTCGAGGACGGCGGTCTGG
TGACCGTGACCCAGGACTCCTCCCTGCAGGACGGCACGCTGATCTACAAGGTGAAGATGCGCGGCACCAA
CTTCCCCCCCGACGGCCCCGTAATGCAGAAGAAGACCATGGGCTGGGAGGCCTCCACCGAGCGCCTGTAC
CCCCGCGACGGCGTGCTGAAGGGCGAGATCCACCAGGCCCTGAAGCTGAAGGACGGCGGCCACTACCTGG
TGGAGTTCAAGACCATCTACATGGCCAAGAAGCCCGTGCAACTGCCCGGCTACTACTACGTGGACACCAA
GCTGGACATCACCTCCCACAACGAGGACTACACCATCGTGGAACAGTACGAGCGCTCCGAGGGCCGCCAC
CACCTGTTCCTGGGGCATGGCACCGGCAGCACCGGCAGCGGCAGCTCCGGCACCGCCTCCTCCGAGGACA
ACAACATGGCCGTCATCAAAGAGTTCATGCGCTTCAAGGTGCGCATGGAGGGCTCCATGAACGGCCACGA
GTTCGAGATCGAGGGCGAGGGCGAGGGCCGCCCCTACGAGGGCACCCAGACCGCCAAGCTGAAGGTGACC
AAGGGCGGCCCCCTGCCCTTCGCCTGGGACATCCTGTCCCCCCAGTTCATGTACGGCTCCAAGGCGTACG
TGAAGCACCCCGCCGACATCCCCGATTACAAGAAGCTGTCCTTCCCCGAGGGCTTCAAGTGGGAGCGCGT
GATGAACTTCGAGGACGGCGGTCTGGTGACCGTGACCCAGGACTCCTCCCTGCAGGACGGCACGCTGATC
TACAAGGTGAAGATGCGCGGCACCAACTTCCCCCCCGACGGCCCCGTAATGCAGAAGAAGACCATGGGCT
GGGAGGCCTCCACCGAGCGCCTGTACCCCCGCGACGGCGTGCTGAAGGGCGAGATCCACCAGGCCCTGAA
GCTGAAGGACGGCGGCCACTACCTGGTGGAGTTCAAGACCATCTACATGGCCAAGAAGCCCGTGCAACTG
CCCGGCTACTACTACGTGGACACCAAGCTGGACATCACCTCCCACAACGAGGACTACACCATCGTGGAAC
AGTACGAGCGCTCCGAGGGCCGCCACCACCTGTTCCTGTACGGCATGGACGAGCTGTACAAGTCCGGAAG
TGCTGGGAGCGCAAGCGGAAGCGGAGGCTCCGGTTTTAACTACGAACGTCCAAAACACTTCATCCAGTCC
CAAAACCCATGTGGCTCCAGATTGCAGCCTCCTGGACCAGAAACCTCCAGCTTCTCTAGCCAGACCAAAC
AGTCTTCCATTATCATCCAGCCCCGCCAGTGTACAGAGCAAAGATTTTCTGCCTCCTCAACACTGAGCTC
TCACATCACCATGTCCTCCTCTGCTTTCCCTGCTTCTCCCCAGCAGCATGCTGGCTCCAACCCAGGCCAA
AGGGTTACAACCACCTATAACCAGTCCCCAGCCAGCTTCCTCAGCTCCATATTACCATCACAGCCTGATT
ACAATAGCAGTAAAATCCCTTCCGCTATGGATTCCAACTATCAACAGTCCTCAGCTGGCCAACCTATAAA
TGCAAAGCCATCCCAAACTGCAAATGCTAAGCCCATACCAAGAACTCCTGATCATGAAATACAAGGATCA
AAAGAAGCTTTGATTCAAGATTTGGAAAGAAAGCTGAAATGCAAGGACACCCTTCTTCATAATGGAAATC
AACGTCTAACATATGAAGAGAAGATGGCTCGCAGATTGCTAGGACCACAGAATGCAGCTGCTGTGTTTCA
AGCTCAGGATGACAGTGGTGCACAAGACTCGCAGCAACACAACTCAGAACATGCGCGACTGCAAGTTCCT
ACATCACAAGTAAGAAGTAGATCAACCTCAAGGGGAGATGTGAATGATCAGGATGCAATCCAGGAGAAAT
TTTACCCACCACGTTTCATTCAAGTGCCAGAGAACATGTCGATTGATGAAGGAAGATTCTGCAGAATGGA
CTTCAAAGTGAGTGGACTGCCAGCTCCTGATGTGTCATGGTATCTAAATGGAAGAACAGTTCAATCAGAT
GATTTGCACAAAATGATAGTGTCTGAGAAGGGTCTTCATTCACTCATCTTTGAAGTAGTCAGAGCTTCAG
ATGCAGGGGCTTATGCATGTGTTGCCAAGAATAGAGCAGGAGAAGCCACCTTCACTGTGCAGCTGGATGT
CCTTGCAAAAGAACATAAAAGAGCACCAATGTTTATCTACAAACCACAGAGCAAAAAAGTTTTAGAGGGA
GATTCAGTGAAACTAGAATGCCAGATCTCGGCTATACCTCCACCAAAGCTTTTCTGGAAAAGAAATAATG
AAATGGTACAATTCAACACTGACCGAATAAGCTTATATCAAGATAACACTGGAAGAGTTACTTTACTGAT
AAAAGATGTAAACAAGAAAGATGCTGGGTGGTATACTGTGTCAGCAGTTAATGAAGCTGGAGTGACTACA
TGTAACACAAGATTAGACGTTACGGCACGTCCAAACCAAACTCTTCCAGCTCCTAAGCAGTTACGGGTTC
GACCAACATTCAGCAAATATTTAGCACTTAATGGGAAAGGTTTGAATGTAAAACAAGCTTTTAACCCAGA
AGGAGAATTTCAGCGTTTGGCAGCTCAATCTGGACTCTATGAAAGTGAAGAACTTTAAGGATCCACCGGA
TCTAGATAACTGATCATAATCAGCCATACCACATT
