[The description below was written by a language model from this plasmid's Addgene catalogue record.]
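Description:
tdTomato-Myotilin-C-14 is a mammalian expression plasmid built on the tdTomato-C1 backbone (about 4.75 kb without the insert), a C1-style fluorescent protein fusion vector in which the gene of interest is placed downstream of the fluorescent protein. It is maintained as a high-copy plasmid in E. coli under kanamycin selection, and it carries a neomycin resistance marker so that transfected mammalian cells can be selected with G418. No feature table accompanies the record, so the origins of replication and the promoter arrangement of the resistance cassette are not specified. The listed sequencing primers indicate that the expression cassette is bounded by the CMV promoter and an SV40 polyadenylation signal.

The payload is human myotilin (MYOT), expressed from the constitutive CMV promoter as a fusion with tdTomato at its N terminus. tdTomato is a bright orange-red tandem-dimer fluorescent protein, recorded here with excitation at 554 nm and emission at 581 nm. The "C-14" in the name probably indicates the fusion orientation and the linker length between the two proteins, but the record does not explain it, and the cloning method is listed as unknown. Myotilin is an actin-associated structural protein, and the record gives the expected localization of the fusion as the cytoskeleton. The construct therefore serves as a fluorescent localization marker, used to visualize myotilin and the cytoskeletal structures it associates with by fluorescence microscopy in transiently transfected or G418-selected mammalian cells. Its red emission also allows it to be combined with green or blue labels in multicolour imaging.
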