Addgene plasmid #58121: tdTomato-Myotilin-C-14
Purpose: Localization: Cytoskeleton, Excitation: 554, Emission: 581
Depositing lab: Michael Davidson. Depositing organization: Florida State University, Tallahassee.
Backbone
  Vector backbone: tdTomato-C1
  Backbone size w/o insert (bp): 4750
  Vector type: Mammalian Expression
  Selectable markers: Neomycin (select with G418)
Growth in bacteria
  Bacterial resistance: Kanamycin, 50 μg/mL
  Growth temperature: 37°C
  Growth strain: DH5alpha
  Copy number: High Copy
Gene/Insert
  Gene/Insert name: Myotilin (alt name: NM_006790.1)
  Species: H. sapiens (human)
  Entrez Gene: MYOT
  Promoter: CMV
  Tag / fusion protein: tdTomato (N terminal on backbone)
  Cloning method: Unknown
  Sequencing primers: 5′ CMV-F; 3′ SV40pA-R
Terms and licenses: Academic/Nonprofit Terms; Industry Terms: Not Available to Industry
Depositor comments: . Excitation = 554; Emission = 581
How to cite: tdTomato-Myotilin-C-14 was a gift from Michael Davidson (Addgene plasmid # 58121 ; http://n2t.net/addgene:58121 ; RRID:Addgene_58121)
