LOCUS       Exported 6653 bp ds-DNA circular SYN 12-MAY-2021
DEFINITION  Localization: Cytoskeleton, Excitation: 554, Emission: 581.
ACCESSION   .
VERSION     .
KEYWORDS    tdTomato-Myotilin-C-14
SOURCE      synthetic DNA construct
  ORGANISM  synthetic DNA construct
REFERENCE   1 (bases 1 to 6653)
  TITLE     Davidson Orange Fluorescent Proteins
REFERENCE   2 (bases 1 to 6653)
  AUTHORS   .
  TITLE     Direct Submission
  JOURNAL   Exported May 12, 2021 from SnapGene Server 1.1.58
            http://www.snapgene.com
FEATURES             Location/Qualifiers
     source          1..6653
                     /organism="synthetic DNA construct"
                     /mol_type="other DNA"
     promoter        125..328
                     /label=CMV promoter
                     /note="human cytomegalovirus (CMV) immediate early
                     promoter"
     primer_bind     279..299
                     /label=CMV-F
                     /note="Human CMV immediate early promoter, forward primer"
     regulatory      367..376
                     /regulatory_class="other"
                     /note="vertebrate consensus sequence for strong initiation
                     of translation (Kozak, 1987)"
     CDS             373..1800
                     /codon_start=1
                     /product="tandem dimeric (pseudo-monomeric) derivative of
                     DsRed (Shaner et al., 2004)"
                     /label=tdTomato
                     /note="mammalian codon-optimized"
                     /translation="MVSKGEEVIKEFMRFKVRMEGSMNGHEFEIEGEGEGRPYEGTQTA
                     KLKVTKGGPLPFAWDILSPQFMYGSKAYVKHPADIPDYKKLSFPEGFKWERVMNFEDGG
                     LVTVTQDSSLQDGTLIYKVKMRGTNFPPDGPVMQKKTMGWEASTERLYPRDGVLKGEIH
                     QALKLKDGGHYLVEFKTIYMAKKPVQLPGYYYVDTKLDITSHNEDYTIVEQYERSEGRH
                     HLFLGHGTGSTGSGSSGTASSEDNNMAVIKEFMRFKVRMEGSMNGHEFEIEGEGEGRPY
                     EGTQTAKLKVTKGGPLPFAWDILSPQFMYGSKAYVKHPADIPDYKKLSFPEGFKWERVM
                     NFEDGGLVTVTQDSSLQDGTLIYKVKMRGTNFPPDGPVMQKKTMGWEASTERLYPRDGV
                     LKGEIHQALKLKDGGHYLVEFKTIYMAKKPVQLPGYYYVDTKLDITSHNEDYTIVEQYE
                     RSEGRHHLFLYGMDELYK"
     polyA_signal    3466..3587
                     /label=SV40 poly(A) signal
                     /note="SV40 polyadenylation signal"
     primer_bind     complement(3503..3522)
                     /label=SV40pA-R
                     /note="SV40 polyA, reverse primer"
     primer_bind     3557..3576
                     /label=EBV-rev
                     /note="SV40 polyA terminator, reverse primer"
     rep_origin      complement(3594..4049)
                     /direction=LEFT
                     /label=f1 ori
                     /note="f1 bacteriophage origin of replication; arrow
                     indicates direction of (+) strand synthesis"
     primer_bind     complement(3731..3752)
                     /label=F1ori-F
                     /note="F1 origin, forward primer"
     primer_bind     3943..3962
                     /label=F1ori-R
                     /note="F1 origin, reverse primer"
     promoter        4076..4180
                     /gene="bla"
                     /label=AmpR promoter
     primer_bind     complement(4205..4225)
                     /label=pBABE 3'
                     /note="SV40 enhancer, reverse primer for pBABE vectors"
     promoter        4249..4459
                     /label=SV40 promoter
                     /note="SV40 early promoter"
     promoter        4271..4467
                     /label=SV40 promoter
                     /note="SV40 early promoter"
     rep_origin      4318..4453
                     /label=SV40 ori
                     /note="SV40 origin of replication"
     primer_bind     4380..4399
                     /label=SV40pro-F
                     /note="SV40 promoter/origin, forward primer"
     CDS             4502..5296
                     /codon_start=1
                     /gene="aph(3')-II (or nptII)"
                     /product="aminoglycoside phosphotransferase from Tn5"
                     /label=NeoR/KanR
                     /note="confers resistance to neomycin, kanamycin, and G418
                     (Geneticin(R))"
                     /translation="MIEQDGLHAGSPAAWVERLFGYDWAQQTIGCSDAAVFRLSAQGRP
                     VLFVKTDLSGALNELQDEAARLSWLATTGVPCAAVLDVVTEAGRDWLLLGEVPGQDLLS
                     SHLAPAEKVSIMADAMRRLHTLDPATCPFDHQAKHRIERARTRMEAGLVDQDDLDEEHQ
                     GLAPAELFARLKASMPDGEDLVVTHGDACLPNIMVENGRFSGFIDCGRLGVADRYQDIA
                     LATRDIAEELGGEWADRFLVLYGIAAPDSQRIAFYRLLDEFF"
     primer_bind     complement(4556..4575)
                     /label=Neo-R
                     /note="Neomycin resistance gene, reverse primer"
     primer_bind     5166..5185
                     /label=Neo-F
                     /note="Neomycin resistance gene, forward primer"
     primer_bind     complement(5484..5503)
                     /label=TK-pA-R
                     /note="Thymidine kinase polyA, reverse primer"
     polyA_signal    5528..5575
                     /label=HSV TK poly(A) signal
                     /note="herpes simplex virus thymidine kinase
                     polyadenylation signal (Cole and Stacy, 1985)"
     rep_origin      5904..6492
                     /direction=RIGHT
                     /label=ori
                     /note="high-copy-number ColE1/pMB1/pBR322/pUC origin of
                     replication"
     primer_bind     6393..6412
                     /label=pBR322ori-F
                     /note="pBR322 origin, forward primer"
ORIGIN
        1 atatggagtt ccgcgttaca taacttacgg taaatggccc gcctggcatt atgcccagta
       61 catgacctta tgggactttc ctacttggca gtacatctac gtattagtca tcgctattac
      121 catggtgatg cggttttggc agtacatcaa tgggcgtgga tagcggtttg actcacgggg
      181 atttccaagt ctccacccca ttgacgtcaa tgggagtttg ttttggcacc aaaatcaacg
      241 ggactttcca aaatgtcgta acaactccgc cccattgacg caaatgggcg gtaggcgtgt
      301 acggtgggag gtctatataa gcagagctgg tttagtgaac cgtcagatcc gctagcgcta
      361 ccggtcgcca ccatggtgag caagggcgag gaggtcatca aagagttcat gcgcttcaag
      421 gtgcgcatgg agggctccat gaacggccac gagttcgaga tcgagggcga gggcgagggc
      481 cgcccctacg agggcaccca gaccgccaag ctgaaggtga ccaagggcgg ccccctgccc
      541 ttcgcctggg acatcctgtc cccccagttc atgtacggct ccaaggcgta cgtgaagcac
      601 cccgccgaca tccccgatta caagaagctg tccttccccg agggcttcaa gtgggagcgc
      661 gtgatgaact tcgaggacgg cggtctggtg accgtgaccc aggactcctc cctgcaggac
      721 ggcacgctga tctacaaggt gaagatgcgc ggcaccaact tcccccccga cggccccgta
      781 atgcagaaga agaccatggg ctgggaggcc tccaccgagc gcctgtaccc ccgcgacggc
      841 gtgctgaagg gcgagatcca ccaggccctg aagctgaagg acggcggcca ctacctggtg
      901 gagttcaaga ccatctacat ggccaagaag cccgtgcaac tgcccggcta ctactacgtg
      961 gacaccaagc tggacatcac ctcccacaac gaggactaca ccatcgtgga acagtacgag
     1021 cgctccgagg gccgccacca cctgttcctg gggcatggca ccggcagcac cggcagcggc
     1081 agctccggca ccgcctcctc cgaggacaac aacatggccg tcatcaaaga gttcatgcgc
     1141 ttcaaggtgc gcatggaggg ctccatgaac ggccacgagt tcgagatcga gggcgagggc
     1201 gagggccgcc cctacgaggg cacccagacc gccaagctga aggtgaccaa gggcggcccc
     1261 ctgcccttcg cctgggacat cctgtccccc cagttcatgt acggctccaa ggcgtacgtg
     1321 aagcaccccg ccgacatccc cgattacaag aagctgtcct tccccgaggg cttcaagtgg
     1381 gagcgcgtga tgaacttcga ggacggcggt ctggtgaccg tgacccagga ctcctccctg
     1441 caggacggca cgctgatcta caaggtgaag atgcgcggca ccaacttccc ccccgacggc
     1501 cccgtaatgc agaagaagac catgggctgg gaggcctcca ccgagcgcct gtacccccgc
     1561 gacggcgtgc tgaagggcga gatccaccag gccctgaagc tgaaggacgg cggccactac
     1621 ctggtggagt tcaagaccat ctacatggcc aagaagcccg tgcaactgcc cggctactac
     1681 tacgtggaca ccaagctgga catcacctcc cacaacgagg actacaccat cgtggaacag
     1741 tacgagcgct ccgagggccg ccaccacctg ttcctgtacg gcatggacga gctgtacaag
     1801 tccggaagtg ctgggagcgc aagcggaagc ggaggctccg gttttaacta cgaacgtcca
     1861 aaacacttca tccagtccca aaacccatgt ggctccagat tgcagcctcc tggaccagaa
     1921 acctccagct tctctagcca gaccaaacag tcttccatta tcatccagcc ccgccagtgt
     1981 acagagcaaa gattttctgc ctcctcaaca ctgagctctc acatcaccat gtcctcctct
     2041 gctttccctg cttctcccca gcagcatgct ggctccaacc caggccaaag ggttacaacc
     2101 acctataacc agtccccagc cagcttcctc agctccatat taccatcaca gcctgattac
     2161 aatagcagta aaatcccttc cgctatggat tccaactatc aacagtcctc agctggccaa
     2221 cctataaatg caaagccatc ccaaactgca aatgctaagc ccataccaag aactcctgat
     2281 catgaaatac aaggatcaaa agaagctttg attcaagatt tggaaagaaa gctgaaatgc
     2341 aaggacaccc ttcttcataa tggaaatcaa cgtctaacat atgaagagaa gatggctcgc
     2401 agattgctag gaccacagaa tgcagctgct gtgtttcaag ctcaggatga cagtggtgca
     2461 caagactcgc agcaacacaa ctcagaacat gcgcgactgc aagttcctac atcacaagta
     2521 agaagtagat caacctcaag gggagatgtg aatgatcagg atgcaatcca ggagaaattt
     2581 tacccaccac gtttcattca agtgccagag aacatgtcga ttgatgaagg aagattctgc
     2641 agaatggact tcaaagtgag tggactgcca gctcctgatg tgtcatggta tctaaatgga
     2701 agaacagttc aatcagatga tttgcacaaa atgatagtgt ctgagaaggg tcttcattca
     2761 ctcatctttg aagtagtcag agcttcagat gcaggggctt atgcatgtgt tgccaagaat
     2821 agagcaggag aagccacctt cactgtgcag ctggatgtcc ttgcaaaaga acataaaaga
     2881 gcaccaatgt ttatctacaa accacagagc aaaaaagttt tagagggaga ttcagtgaaa
     2941 ctagaatgcc agatctcggc tatacctcca ccaaagcttt tctggaaaag aaataatgaa
     3001 atggtacaat tcaacactga ccgaataagc ttatatcaag ataacactgg aagagttact
     3061 ttactgataa aagatgtaaa caagaaagat gctgggtggt atactgtgtc agcagttaat
     3121 gaagctggag tgactacatg taacacaaga ttagacgtta cggcacgtcc aaaccaaact
     3181 cttccagctc ctaagcagtt acgggttcga ccaacattca gcaaatattt agcacttaat
     3241 gggaaaggtt tgaatgtaaa acaagctttt aacccagaag gagaatttca gcgtttggca
     3301 gctcaatctg gactctatga aagtgaagaa ctttaaggat ccaccggatc tagataactg
     3361 atcataatca gccataccac atttgtagag gttttacttg ctttaaaaaa cctcccacac
     3421 ctccccctga acctgaaaca taaaatgaat gcaattgttg ttgttaactt gtttattgca
     3481 gcttataatg gttacaaata aagcaatagc atcacaaatt tcacaaataa agcatttttt
     3541 tcactgcatt ctagttgtgg tttgtccaaa ctcatcaatg tatcttaagg cgtaaattgt
     3601 aagcgttaat attttgttaa aattcgcgtt aaatttttgt taaatcagct cattttttaa
     3661 ccaataggcc gaaatcggca aaatccctta taaatcaaaa gaatagaccg agatagggtt
     3721 gagtgttgtt ccagtttgga acaagagtcc actattaaag aacgtggact ccaacgtcaa
     3781 aggnnnnnnn nnnnnnnnnn nnnnnnnnnn nnnnnnnnnn nnnnnnnnnn nntnnnnnnn
     3841 nnnnnnnnnn nnnnnnnnnn nnnnnnnnnn nnnnnnnnnn nnnnnnnnnn nnnnnnnnnn
     3901 nnnnnnnnnn nnnnnnnnnn nnnngnnnnn nnnnnnnnnn nnnnnnnnnn nnnnnnnnnn
     3961 nnnnnnnnnn nnnnnnnnnn nnnnnnnnnn nnnnnnnnnn nnnnnnnnnn nnnnnnnnnn
     4021 nnnnnnnnnn nnnnnnnnnn nnnnnnnnnc aggtggcact tttcggggaa atgtgcgcgg
     4081 aacccctatt tgtttatttt tctaaataca ttcaaatatg tatccgctca tgagacaata
     4141 accctgataa atgcttcaat aatattgaaa aaggaagagt cctgaggcgg aaagaaccag
     4201 ctgtggaatg tgtgtcagtt agggtgtgga aagtccccag gctccccagc aggcagaagt
     4261 atgcaaagca tgcatctcaa ttagtcagca accatagtcc cgcccctaac tccgcccatc
     4321 ccgcccctaa ctccgcccag ttccgcccat tctccgcccc atggctgact aatttttttt
     4381 atttatgcag aggccgaggc cgcctcggcc tctgagctat tccagaagta gtgaggaggc
     4441 ttttttggag gcctaggctt ttgcaaagat cgatcaagag acaggatgag gatcgtttcg
     4501 catgattgaa caagatggat tgcacgcagg ttctccggcc gcttgggtgg agaggctatt
     4561 cggctatgac tgggcacaac agacaatcgg ctgctctgat gccgccgtgt tccggctgtc
     4621 agcgcagggg cgcccggttc tttttgtcaa gaccgacctg tccggtgccc tgaatgaact
     4681 gcaagacgag gcagcgcggc tatcgtggct ggccacgacg ggcgttcctt gcgcagctgt
     4741 gctcgacgtt gtcactgaag cgggaaggga ctggctgcta ttgggcgaag tgccggggca
     4801 ggatctcctg tcatctcacc ttgctcctgc cgagaaagta tccatcatgg ctgatgcaat
     4861 gcggcggctg catacgcttg atccggctac ctgcccattc gaccaccaag cgaaacatcg
     4921 catcgagcga gcacgtactc ggatggaagc cggtcttgtc gatcaggatg atctggacga
     4981 agagcatcag gggctcgcgc cagccgaact gttcgccagg ctcaaggcga gcatgcccga
     5041 cggcgaggat ctcgtcgtga cccatggcga tgcctgcttg ccgaatatca tggtggaaaa
     5101 tggccgcttt tctggattca tcgactgtgg ccggctgggt gtggcggacc gctatcagga
     5161 catagcgttg gctacccgtg atattgctga agagcttggc ggcgaatggg ctgaccgctt
     5221 cctcgtgctt tacggtatcg ccgctcccga ttcgcagcgc atcgccttct atcgccttct
     5281 tgacgagttc ttctgagcgg gactctgggg ttcgaaatga ccgaccaagc gacgcccaac
     5341 ctgccatcac gagatttcga ttccaccgcc gccttctatg aaaggttggg cttcggaatc
     5401 gttttccggg acgccggctg gatgatcctc cagcgcgggg atctcatgct ggagttcttc
     5461 gcccacccta gggggaggct aactgaaaca cggaaggaga caataccgga aggaacccgc
     5521 gctatgacgg caataaaaag acagaataaa acgcacggtg ttgggtcgtt tgttcataaa
     5581 cgcggggttc ggtcccaggg ctggcactct gtcgataccc caccgagacc ccattggggc
     5641 caatacgccc gcgtttcttc cttttcccca ccccaccccc caagttcggg tgaaggccca
     5701 gggctcgcag ccaacgtcgg ggcggcaggc cctgccatag cctcaggtta ctcatatata
     5761 ctttagattg atttaaaact tcatttttaa tttaaaagga tctaggtgaa gatccttttt
     5821 gataatctca tgaccaaaat cccttaacgt gagttttcgt tccactgagc gtcagacccc
     5881 gtagaaaaga tcaaaggatc ttcttgagat cctttttttc tgcgcgtaat ctgctgcttg
     5941 caaacaaaaa aaccaccgct accagcggtg gtttgtttgc cggatcaaga gctaccaact
     6001 ctttttccga aggtaactgg cttcagcaga gcgcagatac caaatactgt tcttctagtg
     6061 tagccgtagt taggccacca cttcaagaac tctgtagcac cgcctacata cctcgctctg
     6121 ctaatcctgt taccagtggc tgctgccagt ggcgataagt cgtgtcttac cgggttggac
     6181 tcaagacgat agttaccgga taaggcgcag cggtcgggct gaacgggggg ttcgtgcaca
     6241 cagcccagct tggagcgaac gacctacacc gaactgagat acctacagcg tgagctatga
     6301 gaaagcgcca cgcttcccga agggagaaag gcggacaggt atccggtaag cggcagggtc
     6361 ggaacaggag agcgcacgag ggagcttcca gggggaaacg cctggtatct ttatagtcct
     6421 gtcgggtttc gccacctctg acttgagcgt cgatttttgt gatgctcgtc aggggggcgg
     6481 agcctatgga aaaacgccag caacgcggcc tttttacggt tcctggcctt ttgctggcct
     6541 tttgctcaca tgttctttcc tgcgttatcc cctgattctg tggataaccg tattaccgcc
     6601 atgcattagt tattaatagt aatcaattac ggggtcatta gttcatagcc cat
//
